>Addgene plasmid #155188 | XLone-Puro Cas13d-eGFP U6 SOX17 g2 | addgene full sequence | sequence record 307961 | Addgene NGS Result
AATTCCACTCGAGTGGCTCCGGTGCCCGTCAGTGGGCAGAGCGCACATCGCCCACAGTCCCCGAGAAGTT
GGGGGGAGGGGTCGGCAATTGAACCGGTGCCTAGAGAAGGTGGCGCGGGGTAAACTGGGAAAGTGATGTC
GTGTACTGGCTCCGCCTTTTTCCCGAGGGTGGGGGAGAACCGTATATAAGTGCAGTAGTCGCCGTGAACG
TTCTTTTTCGCAACGGGTTTGCCGCCAGAACACAGGTGTCGTGACGCGGGATCCGCCACCATGGATTACA
AAGACGATGACGATAAGATGTCTAGACTGGACAAGAGCAAAGTCATAAACTCTGCTCTGGAATTACTCAA
TGGAGTCGGTATCGAAGGCCTGACGACAAGGAAACTCGCTCAAAAGCTGGGAGTTGAGCAGCCTACCCTG
TACTGGCACGTGAAGAACAAGCGGGCCCTGCTCGATGCCCTGCCAATCGAGATGCTGGACAGGCATCATA
CCCACTCCTGCCCCCTGGAAGGCGAGTCATGGCAAGACTTTCTGCGGAACAACGCCAAGTCATACCGCTG
TGCTCTCCTCTCACATCGCGACGGGGCTAAAGTGCATCTCGGCACCCGCCCAACAGAGAAACAGTACGAA
ACCCTGGAAAATCAGCTCGCGTTCCTGTGTCAGCAAGGCTTCTCCCTGGAGAACGCACTGTACGCTCTGT
CCGCCGTGGGCCACTTTACACTGGGCTGCGTATTGGAGGAACAGGAGCATCAAGTAGCAAAAGAGGAAAG
AGAGACACCTACCACCGATTCTATGCCCCCACTTCTGAAACAAGCAATTGAGCTGTTCGACCGGCAGGGA
GCCGAACCTGCCTTCCTTTTCGGCCTGGAACTAATCATATGTGGCCTGGAGAAACAGCTAAAGTGCGAAA
GCGGCGGGCCGACCGACGCCCTTGACGATTTTGACTTAGACATGCTCCCAGCCGATGCCCTTGACGACTT
TGACCTTGATATGCTGCCTGCTGACGCTCTTGACGATTTTGACCTTGACATGCTCCCCGGGGGCAGCGGA
GAGGGCAGAGGTTCTCTTCTAACATGCGGTGACGTGGAGGAGAATCCCGGCCCTAGGCTCGAGATGACCG
AGTACAAGCCCACGGTGCGCCTCGCCACCCGCGACGACGTCCCCAGGGCCGTACGCACCCTCGCCGCCGC
GTTCGCCGACTACCCCGCCACGCGCCACACCGTCGATCCGGACCGCCACATCGAGCGGGTCACCGAGCTG
CAAGAACTCTTCCTCACGCGCGTCGGGCTCGACATCGGCAAGGTGTGGGTCGCGGACGACGGCGCCGCGG
TGGCGGTCTGGACCACGCCGGAGAGCGTCGAAGCGGGGGCGGTGTTCGCCGAGATCGGCCCGCGCATGGC
CGAGTTGAGCGGTTCCCGGCTGGCCGCGCAGCAACAGATGGAAGGCCTCCTGGCGCCGCACCGGCCCAAG
GAGCCCGCGTGGTTCCTGGCCACCGTCGGCGTCTCGCCCGACCACCAGGGCAAGGGTCTGGGCAGCGCCG
TCGTGCTCCCCGGAGTGGAGGCGGCCGAGCGCGCCGGGGTGCCCGCCTTCCTGGAGACCTCCGCGCCCCG
CAACCTCCCCTTCTACGAGCGGCTCGGCTTCACCGTCACCGCCGACGTCGAGGTGCCCGAAGGACCGCGC
ACCTGGTGCATGACCCGCAAGCCCGGTGCCTGATCTAGAGGGCCCGTTTAGTTAACTTGTTTATTGCAGC
TTATAATGGTTACAAATAAAGCAATAGCATCACAAATTTCACAAATAAAGCATTTTTTTCACTGCGAGGG
CCTATTTCCCATGATTCCTTCATATTTGCATATACGATACAAGGCTGTTAGAGAGATAATTGGAATTAAT
TTGACTGTAAACACAAAGATATTAGTACAAAATACGTGACGTAGAAAGTAATAATTTCTTGGGTAGTTTG
CAGTTTTAAAATTATGTTTTAAAATGGACTATCATATGCTTACCGTAACTTGAAAGTATTTCGATTTCTT
GGCTTTATATATCTTGTGGAAAGGACGAAACACCGAACCCCTACCAACTGGTCGGGGTTTGAAACTAAGA
TTACTTGAAGTAGGCTCATTTTTTTTAAAAGTTTTGTTACTTTATAGAAGAAATTTTGAGTTTTTGTTTT
TTTTTAATAAATAAATAAACATAAATAAATTGTTTGTTGAATTTATTATTAGTATGTAAGTGTAAATATA
ATAAAACTTAATATCTATTCAAATTAATAAATAAACCTCGATATACAGACCGATAAAACACATGCGTCAA
TTTTACGCATGATTATCTTTAACGTACGTCACAATATGATTATCTTTCTAGGGTTAAGTCGACCTTGGCG
TAATCATGGTCATAGCTGTTTCCTGTGTGAAATTGTTATCCGCTCACAATTCCACACAACATACGAGCCG
GAAGCATAAAGTGTAAAGCCTGGGGTGCCTAATGAGTGAGCTAACTCACATTAATTGCGTTGCGCTCACT
GCCCGCTTTCCAGTCGGGAAACCTGTCGTGCCAGCTGCATTAATGAATCGGCCAACGCGCGGGGAGAGGC
GGTTTGCGTATTGGGCGCTCTTCCGCTTCCTCGCTCACTGACTCGCTGCGCTCGGTCGTTCGGCTGCGGC
GAGCGGTATCAGCTCACTCAAAGGCGGTAATACGGTTATCCACAGAATCAGGGGATAACGCAGGAAAGAA
CATGTGAGCAAAAGGCCAGCAAAAGGCCAGGAACCGTAAAAAGGCCGCGTTGCTGGCGTTTTTCCATAGG
CTCCGCCCCCCTGACGAGCATCACAAAAATCGACGCTCAAGTCAGAGGTGGCGAAACCCGACAGGACTAT
AAAGATACCAGGCGTTTCCCCCTGGAAGCTCCCTCGTGCGCTCTCCTGTTCCGACCCTGCCGCTTACCGG
ATACCTGTCCGCCTTTCTCCCTTCGGGAAGCGTGGCGCTTTCTCATAGCTCACGCTGTAGGTATCTCAGT
TCGGTGTAGGTCGTTCGCTCCAAGCTGGGCTGTGTGCACGAACCCCCCGTTCAGCCCGACCGCTGCGCCT
TATCCGGTAACTATCGTCTTGAGTCCAACCCGGTAAGACACGACTTATCGCCACTGGCAGCAGCCACTGG
TAACAGGATTAGCAGAGCGAGGTATGTAGGCGGTGCTACAGAGTTCTTGAAGTGGTGGCCTAACTACGGC
TACACTAGAAGAACAGTATTTGGTATCTGCGCTCTGCTGAAGCCAGTTACCTTCGGAAAAAGAGTTGGTA
GCTCTTGATCCGGCAAACAAACCACCGCTGGTAGCGGTGGTTTTTTTGTTTGCAAGCAGCAGATTACGCG
CAGAAAAAAAGGATCTCAAGAAGATCCTTTGATCTTTTCTACGGGGTCTGACGCTCAGTGGAACGAAAAC
TCACGTTAAGGGATTTTGGTCATGAGATTATCAAAAAGGATCTTCACCTAGATCCTTTTAAATTAAAAAT
GAAGTTTTAAATCAATCTAAAGTATATATGAGTAAACTTGGTCTGACAGTTACCAATGCTTAATCAGTGA
GGCACCTATCTCAGCGATCTGTCTATTTCGTTCATCCATAGTTGCCTGACTCCCCGTCGTGTAGATAACT
ACGATACGGGAGGGCTTACCATCTGGCCCCAGTGCTGCAATGATACCGCGAGACCCACGCTCACCGGCTC
CAGATTTATCAGCAATAAACCAGCCAGCCGGAAGGGCCGAGCGCAGAAGTGGTCCTGCAACTTTATCCGC
CTCCATCCAGTCTATTAATTGTTGCCGGGAAGCTAGAGTAAGTAGTTCGCCAGTTAATAGTTTGCGCAAC
GTTGTTGCCATTGCTACAGGCATCGTGGTGTCACGCTCGTCGTTTGGTATGGCTTCATTCAGCTCCGGTT
CCCAACGATCAAGGCGAGTTACATGATCCCCCATGTTGTGCAAAAAAGCGGTTAGCTCCTTCGGTCCTCC
GATCGTTGTCAGAAGTAAGTTGGCCGCAGTGTTATCACTCATGGTTATGGCAGCACTGCATAATTCTCTT
ACTGTCATGCCATCCGTAAGATGCTTTTCTGTGACTGGTGAGTACTCAACCAAGTCATTCTGAGAATAGT
GTATGCGGCGACCGAGTTGCTCTTGCCCGGCGTCAATACGGGATAATACCGCGCCACATAGCAGAACTTT
AAAAGTGCTCATCATTGGAAAACGTTCTTCGGGGCGAAAACTCTCAAGGATCTTACCGCTGTTGAGATCC
AGTTCGATGTAACCCACTCGTGCACCCAACTGATCTTCAGCATCTTTTACTTTCACCAGCGTTTCTGGGT
GAGCAAAAACAGGAAGGCAAAATGCCGCAAAAAAGGGAATAAGGGCGACACGGAAATGTTGAATACTCAT
ACTCTTCCTTTTTCAATATTATTGAAGCATTTATCAGGGTTATTGTCTCATGAGCGGATACATATTTGAA
TGTATTTAGAAAAATAAACAAATAGGGGTTCCGCGCACATTTCCCCGAAAAGTGCCACCTGACGTCTAAG
AAACCATTATTATCATGACATTAACCTATAAAAATAGGCGTATCACGAGGCCCTTTCGTCTCGCGCGTTT
CGGTGATGACGGTGAAAACCTCTGACACATGCAGCTCCCGGAGACGGTCACAGCTTGTCTGTAAGCGGAT
GCCGGGAGCAGACAAGCCCGTCAGGGCGCGTCAGCGGGTGTTGGCGGGTGTCGGGGCTGGCTTAACTATG
CGGCATCAGAGCAGATTGTACTGAGAGTGCACCATATGCGGTGTGAAATACCGCACAGATGCGTAAGGAG
AAAATACCGCATCAGGCGCCATTCGCCATTCAGGCTGCGCAACTGTTGGGAAGGGCGATCGGTGCGGGCC
TCTTCGCTATTACGCCAGCTGGCGAAAGGGGGATGTGCTGCAAGGCGATTAAGTTGGGTAACGCCAGGGT
TTTCCCAGTCACGACGTTGTAAAACGACGGCCAGTGAATTCTTAACCCTAGAAAGATAGTCTGCGTAAAA
TTGACGCATGCATTCTTGAAATATTGCTCTCTCTTTCTAAATAGCGCGAATCCGTCGCTGTGCATTTAGG
ACATCTCAGTCGCCGCTTGGAGCTCCCGTGAGGCGTGCTTGTCAATGCGGTAAGTGTCACTGATTTTGAA
CTATAACGACCGCGTGAGTCAAAATGACGCATGATTATCTTTTACGTGACTTTTAAGATTTAACTCATAC
GATAATTATATTGTTATTTCATGTTCTACTTACGTGATAACTTATTATATATATATTTTCTTGTTATAGA
TATCAAACTTGTTTATTGCAGCTTATAATGGTTACAAATAAGGCAATAGCATCACAAATTTCACAAATAA
GGCATTTTTTTCACTGCATTCTAGTTTTGGTTTGTCCAAACTCATCAATGTATCTTATCATGTCTGGATC
TCAAATCCCTCGGAAGCTGCGCCTGTCTTAGGTTGGAGTGATACATTTTTATCACTTTTACCCGTCTTTG
GATTAGGCAGTAGCTCTGACGGCCCTCCTGTCTTAGGTTAGTGAAAAATGTCACTCTCTTACCCGTCATT
GGCTGTCCAGCTTAGCTCGCAGGGGAGGTGGTCTACTAGTGGGTTATTGAATATGATCGGAATTCTTACT
TGTACTTATACCTTACGCTTCTTCTTTGGCTTGTACAGCTCGTCCATGCCGAGAGTGATCCCGGCGGCGG
TCACGAACTCCAGCAGGACCATGTGATCGCGCTTCTCGTTGGGGTCTTTGCTCAGGGCGGACTGGGTGCT
CAGGTAGTGGTTGTCGGGCAGCAGCACGGGGCCGTCGCCGATGGGGGTGTTCTGCTGGTAGTGGTCGGCG
AGCTGCACGCTGCCGTCCTCGATGTTGTGGCGGATCTTGAAGTTCACCTTGATGCCGTTCTTCTGCTTGT
CGGCCATGATATAGACGTTGTGGCTGTTGTAGTTGTACTCCAGCTTGTGCCCCAGGATGTTGCCGTCCTC
CTTGAAGTCGATGCCCTTCAGCTCGATGCGGTTCACCAGGGTGTCGCCCTCGAACTTCACCTCGGCGCGG
GTCTTGTAGTTGCCGTCGTCCTTGAAGAAGATGGTGCGCTCCTGGACGTAGCCTTCGGGCATGGCGGACT
TGAAGAAGTCGTGCTGCTTCATGTGGTCGGGGTAGCGGCTGAAGCACTGCACGCCGTAGGTCAGGGTGGT
CACGAGGGTGGGCCAGGGCACGGGCAGCTTGCCGGTGGTGCAGATGAACTTCAGGGTCAGCTTGCCGTAG
GTGGCATCGCCCTCGCCCTCGCCGGACACGCTGAACTTGTGGCCGTTTACGTCGCCGTCCAGCTCGACCA
GGATGGGCACCACCCCGGTGAACAGCTCCTCGCCCTTGCTCACCATTGGCCCGGGATTCTCTTCGACATC
CCCTGCTTGTTTCAACAGGGAGAAGTTAGTGGCGCCGCTGCCGCTAGCTTTCTTCTTCTTAGCCTGTCCA
GCCTTCTTTGTGGCGGCAGGTCGCTTATTGCCGGACACCTTCTTTTTCTCCTTGTCGAACTTGGCGGCCT
CGTTCCTATCGAACAGGGCCTCGATGCTCAGGTTCTTAAACCTGGGGATACAGTAGCCGAAAGGCACACA
CAGCAGTTTCAGGAGCCTATCGTTGTACTTCTTCTCGTCATTCACAGCGTCGAAGTACTCGGACACCTTT
CCGCTGCTTTTCTCGTACCTCTCATTCATGATAATTCTCTGCATGATGTAATGGTACAGTTGGAAGTAGG
AATTGACCTCGGCAATGTCGTTGATATAGGCGTGGACATACCTGGCCACTTCCAGGTGGACGGCCTTGTT
TCTGAACAGGGTACATGTCTTGTTGTCAATTCTCAGGAGGTCCTCCCTGATGATCACATTCCACTTGGTG
TTCCTCAGGTAGGCGTTCAGGGCGGTTTTGGCCTTCTCCCTGTTAATCTGCCTGGTGAACTCCTCGGCTT
TCTTCTCGTCGCTGTATTTGATGTAATTGGCATACAGCTTGGGGTTGGCGCTCTCGAGGCTGTCAATGCT
CTCCTTGGCTCTTTCAGCCATCTCCTTTTCCACGTCCTTTCTCTTATCGGGGGCAGTTTCATCAATGCCA
GCGCAGAGCTTGGTGACGGAGCTGAATCCCTTCTCTTCCAGTTTCTTGAGATTGATGTCGTAGCCTTTCT
CCTTGTACAGTTGAGCATCACGCTCGACGCAATGGAATCCGATGACGTACCTGGCGTTGATATTGACAAT
ATTCTTGAGGATGTGGTAGATCACGGTGAGGTACAGGCTGATGATCTTTTTAAACTTCTCCCTCTCGGCG
TTTTCCCTGCCGGTGTCCTCAATGACGCTCCTTTTCTTGTCGAATTGGTCGTAGTTCATTCCGGTGATGA
TCTTTGTGAGAGCGTCCACCTTTTCGCTCACGCTCTTGCCCTTATCCTTTCCGATACAAGTTTCGTAGTA
CCTGTCGATCTGGTTCTTGCCGTTCTGGCCCTGTTTTTTCTGGATGTCAGCGATCCTGCCGAGCACGAAC
TTCACCACGGCCTCGTTTTTGGCGATCTCATGGAGGTGGGCAGGATCACCGTATCTGATCAGGTAGTGGA
ACCTTTTATTGCTGATCACGTTATTAATAATGAAATTTCTCATGCCGTGCTTGCCTTTCTTGAGCTTGTT
TCCGTTCTCGTCCAGGGAAAAGGTGTCGGCGAGGGCCTTGAGCTCATCATAGGACAGGTTGGTTCCTAAA
ATACGGATGGCGTCGATATACATGGCCCTCCTGGCATCGGCAATAGGTTCTCCCATTCTAGCGAAGGACT
TGATCAGCCTCAGCTCATCGGCGATCTTGGCGGAGTCTTTGAAAAAGGCGTATTCCTCCACGAACTTAGC
GTTGACTCCGATGAGAGGCATCACCTTCAGGAAGCTCTGGATGTTATCGAATTTATTAATCAGGGTGGTC
AGGAGGTCGTTGATCTCCTTGCCATCCAGGAACATGGTCAGGGCATACATGAGTTTGCTGAAGGCGGAAA
CATCACGGCCAGCGGGCAGGATTCTGGGCAGTCTAGGGGCGTCCTTCTTCTTATACTCTCTTGTCTTGTT
TCCCCTAAATTCCTTGATGTTGTGCATGATATTTTCGAGCTTTCTCCAAATTCTATTAGCTTCATCGTAG
TAGAGGGCATCCTTCTGGTCGTCGTTGAAGGAGCCCCTCAGGTTAATCACAAAGATATCCTTCTCGCTCA
GGGACTTCTCATTATCGGGGAGGGACTTATTGGCGGCAGCCACCTTGGCATCCTCTTCGATGTAATACCT
ATAAATCACAAAGTCCATCATGGTGTAGACCTTGGTCCTGATGGAGTCGAACACCTTATGATTTTTCCTG
ATCTCGGACATATCCTTCCTGTCCAGCATCACTTCCCTGAGCTTGGTGATATTGAATCCGAGGTTTTTCT
GCTCTTTCATAATGCTGAATCTGAAATATTGTTCGGCGAATTCGGCAGGGTTGATTCCCAGAGTTTCGGC
AATATAGTTCACGTTGGCGGCGGAGTTCTTGGAGAAGGAGTTGGTCAGCTCATTGGTGATCCTGTCGTAG
AGGTAGTTGAGGGTGGAGATGTATTCGTTGTCGAGGTTCTTATCGAGGTTGTAGAGCCAGGTCCTGGAGA
TCCTGGACTCTTCTTCGTTGTTATGGACCACCCAGTGCCTCAGTCCGCTCAGGAGGGCCAGAATGTCATA
GCATTCGTTGCCGTAATTGATGATGTAATTTCTGCCCTCCTTGCTGAAAAAGGCCTGGCCGAAATAGCCG
AGTCTGGGGTTATCGAGGAAGTTGTCGAACTCGTCATACTGGGCCTTGATGGCGTTGATGAGCTTATCGT
TATTGTTGAAAGCGGCCCTATGGTGCTCGGGGTCTTTGAATTCGTCGTAGGTATACACTGTGGAGAACTT
GCCGAATCCAATAATGTCCTTATCCAGGCCGGAGATATTGTTGACGGCGTAGGCGGCGTTGGTAATGTAT
TCGGCGAGGATTTTTTCAATGTCCAGGATGTTATGGATCACCTGGATACAAATATTGTCATTGCCATCAG
CGCTCTCGCCGAAGTACCTCTTTTCCAGAGTTTCCTTCAGGCCGAGCATATCCTGCTGGACGGGTCCTGT
ATACAGAGGGTTGTTAGCCACCACGGCGTAGCCCTTAGGATGGCTGAATTTGGCGTTGCCGATCTTATAG
CCGGCGTTTTTATCGGCCATTTCAGCGCTGAAGGCCTCGCCCTCATTCACGCTCCTGATGCTGTCGCCCT
CCACGATCTTTTCCAGCCTGGCGTCGCTGCCTTCGGCGAAGGTTGTCATGTACACTTTGGAGCCGGACAC
GAGTGTGGACTTCACGCCCATGCCCTTGGCGAAGGACTTTTTTTTTTCGATCATGGTGGCGGTACCTTTA
CGAGGGTAGGAAGTGGTACGGAAAGTTGGTATAAGACAAAAGTGTTGTGGAATTGAAGTTTACTCAAAAA
ATCAGCACTCTTTTATAGGCGCCCTGGTTTACATAAGCAAAGCTTATACGTTCTCTATCACTGATAGGGA
GTAAACTGGATATACGTTCTCTATCACTGATAGGGAGTAAACTGTAGATACGTTCTCTATCACTGATAGG
GAGTAAACTGGTCATACGTTCTCTATCACTGATAGGGAGTAAACTCCTTATACGTTCTCTATCACTGATA
GGGAGTAAAGTCTGCATACGTTCTCTATCACTGATAGGGAGTAAACTCTTCATACGTTCTCTATCACTGA
TAGGGAGTAAACTCGAGGTGAT
Features (pLannotate 1.2.2; 21 found; start..end, strand, type, name):
     34..245     +  promoter       EF-1α core promoter: core promoter for human elongation factor EF-1α
    298..995     +  CDS            rtTA3 (fragment): reverse tetracycline transactivator 3 activates expression from Tet-responsive promoters in the presence of doxycycline
    925..1035    +  CDS            VP48: 3 tandem repeats of the minimal activation domain of herpes simplex virus VP16 (Cheng et al., 2013)
   1114..1713    +  CDS            PuroR: puromycin N-acetyltransferase; pac from Streptomyces alboniger; confers resistance to puromycin
   1734..1815    +  polyA_signal   SV40 poly(A) signal: SV40 polyadenylation signal
   1816..2056    +  promoter       U6 promoter: RNA polymerase III promoter for human U6 snRNA
   2066..2095    +  misc_RNA       RfxCas13d DR30: 5' processed 30-base direct repeat for an RfxCas13d gRNA (Konermann et al., 2018)
   2413..2429    -  protein_bind   lac operator: The lac repressor binds to the lac operator to inhibit transcription in E. coli. This inhibition can be relieved by adding lactose or isopropyl-β-D-thiogalactopyranoside (IPTG). lac repressor encoded by lacI
   2437..2467    -  promoter       lac promoter: promoter for the E. coli lac operon
   2482..2503    -  protein_bind   CAP binding site: CAP binding activates transcription in the presence of cAMP. E. coli catabolite activator protein
   2516..2608    -  CDS            lacI (fragment): lac repressor; lacI; The lac repressor binds to the lac operator to inhibit transcription in E. coli. This inhibition can be relieved by adding lactose or isopropyl-β-D-thiogalactopyranoside (IPTG).
   2791..3379    -  rep_origin     ori: high-copy-number ColE1/pMB1/pBR322/pUC origin of replication
   3550..4410    -  CDS            AmpR: β-lactamase; bla; confers resistance to ampicillin, carbenicillin, and related antibiotics
   4411..4515    -  promoter       AmpR promoter: bla
   4610..4645    +  CDS            rop (fragment): Rop protein, which maintains plasmids at low copy number; rop
   4747..4846    +  misc_feature   bom (fragment): basis of mobility region from pBR322
   4852..5009    -  CDS            lacZα (fragment): LacZα fragment of β-galactosidase; lacZ fragment
   5326..5460    +  polyA_signal   SV40 poly(A) signal: SV40 polyadenylation signal
   5700..6416    -  CDS            EGFP: EGFP is a basic (constitutively fluorescent) green fluorescent protein published in 1996, derived from Aequorea victoria. It is reported to be a rapidly-maturing weak dimer with moderate acid sensitivity.
   6537..9434    -  CDS            RfxCas13d: RNA-targeting Type VI CRISPR protein from Ruminococcus flavefaciens strain XPD3002 (Konermann et al., 2018)
   9447..9814    -  promoter       TRE3GS promoter: 3rd-generation Tet-responsive promoter that can be activated by binding of Tet-On® 3G, modified to eliminate binding sites for endogenous mammalian transcription factors
