[The description below was written by a language model from this plasmid's Addgene catalogue record and pLannotate feature annotations shown in this document.]
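Description:
XLone-Puro Cas13d-eGFP U6 SOX17 g2 is a piggyBac transposon-based mammalian expression plasmid of about 9.8 kb. It provides doxycycline-tunable, temporally controlled RNA knockdown of human SOX17 with the RNA-targeting CRISPR effector RfxCas13d. It was built from a parental XLone-Puro Cas13d-eGFP vector by inserting the guide spacer through BbsI sites that were destroyed during cloning. In bacteria it replicates from a high-copy ColE1/pUC-type origin and is selected with ampicillin (AmpR). Remnants of lac, lacZα, rop and bom sequences are backbone carry-over. The automated annotation did not call the piggyBac terminal repeats, so the transposon boundaries cannot be read from the feature table, although the catalogue entry describes the vector as a piggyBac transposon.

The payload combines three expression units. A TRE3GS Tet-responsive promoter drives the RfxCas13d coding sequence followed by EGFP on the same strand. The gap between the two reading frames is not annotated, so the record does not show whether they are fused or separated by a linker or cleavage element. Running in the opposite direction, an EF-1α core promoter constitutively expresses a reverse tetracycline transactivator (annotated as an rtTA3 fragment with a VP16-derived activation domain), followed by puromycin N-acetyltransferase and an SV40 poly(A) signal. This unit supplies both the Tet-On activator and the mammalian selection marker. A human U6 promoter then transcribes the Cas13d guide, which consists of the 30-base RfxCas13d direct repeat followed by the SOX17-targeting spacer (guide 2). After transposition into the genome and puromycin selection, the guide is expressed continuously. Cas13d and the green reporter appear only when doxycycline is added, so the timing and dose of SOX17 transcript knockdown can be controlled. The associated work concerns the differentiation of human hemogenic endothelium and hematopoietic progenitors.
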