Addgene plasmid #155188: XLone-Puro Cas13d-eGFP U6 SOX17 g2
Purpose: PiggybacTransposon-based tunable and temporal expression control of Cas13d- eGFP and SOX17 gRNA2
Depositing lab: Xiaoping Bao. Publication: Chemically-defined generation of human hemogenic endothelium and definitive hematopoietic progenitor cells. Chang Y, Syahirah R, Oprescu SN, Wang X, Jung J, Cooper SH, Torregrosa-Allen S, Elzey BD, Hsu AY, Randolph LN, Sun Y, Kuang S, Broxmeyer HE, Deng Q, Lian X, Bao X. Biomaterials. 2022 May 6;285:121569. doi: 10.1016/j.biomaterials.2022.121569. PubMed 35567999.
Backbone
  Vector backbone: Addgene plasmid #155184
  Backbone size w/o insert (bp): 9817
  Total vector size (bp): 9822
  Vector type: Mammalian Expression ; Piggybac transposon
  Selectable markers: Puromycin
Growth in bacteria
  Bacterial resistance: Ampicillin, 100 μg/mL
  Growth temperature: 37°C
  Growth strain: DH5alpha
  Copy number: High Copy
Gene/Insert
  Gene/Insert name: Cas13d SOX17 gRNA2
  gRNA/shRNA sequence: TAAGATTACTTGAAGTAGGCTCA
  Species: H. sapiens (human), Synthetic
  Insert size (bp): 2898
  Promoter: U6
  Cloning method: Restriction Enzyme; 5′ cloning site BbsI (destroyed during cloning); 3′ cloning site BbsI (destroyed during cloning)
  Sequencing primers: 5′ TTTCTTGGGTAGTTTGCAGTTTT; 3′ M13 RVS
Terms and licenses: Academic/Nonprofit Terms; Industry Terms: Not Available to Industry
How to cite: XLone-Puro Cas13d-eGFP U6 SOX17 g2 was a gift from Xiaoping Bao (Addgene plasmid # 155188 ; http://n2t.net/addgene:155188 ; RRID:Addgene_155188)
